Addgene plasmid #202076: pBVboostFGII WPRE 2A-CVB3
Purpose: Bacterial expression of 2A protease from coxsackievirus B3 (CVB3). Contains C-terminal His6-tag.
Depositing lab: Vesa Hytönen. Depositing organization: Tampere University. Publication: Assessment of Enterovirus Antibodies during Early Childhood Using a Multiplex Immunoassay. Jouppila NVV, Lehtonen J, Seppala E, Puustinen L, Oikarinen S, Laitinen OH, Knip M, Hyoty H, Hytonen VP. Microbiol Spectr. 2023 Jun 15;11(3):e0535222. doi: 10.1128/spectrum.05352-22. Epub 2023 May 25. PubMed 37227147.
Backbone
  Vector backbone: pBVboostFGII WPRE
  Backbone manufacturer: Dept of Molec Med and Biotech, A.I. Virtanen Institute, University of Kuopio, PO Box 1627 FIN-70211, Kuopio, Finland
  Backbone size w/o insert (bp): 9972
  Vector type: Mammalian Expression, Bacterial Expression, Insect Expression
Growth in bacteria
  Bacterial resistance: Gentamicin, 10 μg/mL
  Growth temperature: Room Temperature
  Growth strain: DH5alpha
  Copy number: High Copy
Gene/Insert
  Gene/Insert name: CVB3 2A protease with HisTag
  Species: Synthetic
  Insert size (bp): 477
  Promoter: polh, CAG, T7
  Tag / fusion protein: 6xHis-tag (C terminal on insert)
  Cloning method: Gateway Cloning
  Sequencing primers: 5′ CAATCAAAGGAGATATACCACG; 3′ TCGACCTGCAGGCGCGCCGA
Terms and licenses: Academic/Nonprofit Terms; Industry Terms: Not Available to Industry
Depositor comments: Insert cloned to plasmid with attL1 and attL2 sites
How to cite: pBVboostFGII WPRE 2A-CVB3 was a gift from Vesa Hytönen (Addgene plasmid # 202076 ; http://n2t.net/addgene:202076 ; RRID:Addgene_202076)
