[The description below was written by a language model from this plasmid's Addgene catalogue record and pLannotate feature annotations shown in this document.]
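Description:
pBVboostFGII WPRE 2A-CVB3 is a Gateway-derived expression clone in the pBVboostFGII WPRE backbone, a "tri-host" vector designed so that a single construct can drive expression in bacteria, insect cells and mammalian cells. It is maintained in E. coli through a high-copy ColE1/pUC-type origin and selected with gentamicin (GmR, aacC1). An f1 origin is also present, along with a sacB gene and its own promoter, a standard sucrose counter-selection marker located outside the transposable region.

The insert is a synthetic 477 bp coding sequence for the 2A protease of coxsackievirus B3, which the annotation matches to the CVB3 polyprotein, carrying a C-terminal 6xHis tag. It sits between attB1 and attB2 sites, consistent with the depositor's note that it was transferred from an attL1/attL2 entry clone. Upstream lies a stacked promoter array: a CAG-type unit (CMV enhancer, chicken β-actin promoter and intron fragments) for mammalian cells, a T7 promoter with lac operator for inducible bacterial expression, and a baculoviral p10 promoter for insect cells. The catalogue lists polh, CAG and T7; a polyhedrin promoter is annotated elsewhere on the opposite strand. Downstream are vector-encoded HSV and 6xHis tag sequences, a WPRE to enhance transcript expression, a rabbit β-globin poly(A) signal, a T7 terminator and an SV40 poly(A) signal.

The gentamicin marker and expression cassette are flanked by Tn7L and Tn7R, which would allow transposition into a baculovirus bacmid. The stated purpose, however, is bacterial production of His-tagged 2A protease, and the associated publication concerns a multiplex immunoassay for enterovirus antibodies. The sequenced record is 8,812 nt, shorter than the listed empty backbone, as expected when a Gateway cassette is replaced by a small insert.
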