Features (pLannotate 1.2.2; 33 found; start..end, strand, type, name):
      3..457     +  rep_origin     f1 ori (sequence partly withheld): f1 bacteriophage origin of replication; arrow indicates direction of (+) strand synthesis
    483..542     +  promoter       AmpR promoter (fragment): bla
    588..2006    -  CDS            sacB: SACB_BACSU - Experimental evidence at protein level: Swiss-Prot protein existence level 1. From Bacillus subtilis (strain 168).
   2007..2451    -  promoter       sacB promoter: sacR; sacB promoter and control region
   2528..3116    +  rep_origin     ori: high-copy-number ColE1/pMB1/pBR322/pUC origin of replication
   3302..3353    -  misc_feature   bom (fragment): basis of mobility region from pBR322
   3421..3645    -  mobile_element Tn7R: mini-Tn7 element (right end of the Tn7 transposon) Tn7
   3712..4245    -  CDS            GmR: gentamycin acetyltransferase; aacC1; confers resistance to gentamycin
   4434..4462    -  promoter       Pc promoter: intI1 (promoter lies within the coding sequence); class 1 integron promoter
   4440..4787    -  CDS            YPR2_ECOLX (fragment): Protein predicted: Swiss-Prot protein existence level 4. From Escherichia coli.
   4814..4905    +  promoter       polyhedrin promoter: polh from Autographa californica; promoter for the baculovirus polyhedrin gene
   5064..5198    -  polyA_signal   SV40 poly(A) signal: SV40 polyadenylation signal
   5221..5304    -  CDS            large T antigen (fragment): large T antigen from SV40 (simian virus 40)
   5346..5393    -  terminator     T7 terminator: transcription terminator for bacteriophage T7 RNA polymerase
   5481..5536    -  polyA_signal   β-globin poly(A) signal: rabbit β-globin polyadenylation signal (Gil and Proudfoot, 1987)
   5611..5679    -  CDS            HBB (fragment): HBB_PONPY - Experimental evidence at transcript level: Swiss-Prot protein existence level 2. Involved in oxygen transport from the lung to the various peripheral tissues. From Pongo pygmaeus (Bornean orangutan).
   5686..6274    -  misc_feature   WPRE: woodchuck hepatitis virus posttranscriptional regulatory element
   6284..6326    -  misc_feature   MCS (fragment): pBluescript multiple cloning site
   6382..6399    -  CDS            6xHis: 6xHis affinity tag
   6409..6441    -  CDS            HSV tag: HSV (herpes simplex virus) epitope tag
   6535..6559    +  protein_bind   attB2: mutant version of attB; recombination site for the Gateway® BP reaction BP Clonase™
   6584..7078    -  CDS            POLG_CXB3N (fragment): Experimental evidence at protein level: Swiss-Prot protein existence level 1. [RNA-directed RNA polymerase]: Replicates the viral genomic RNA on the surface of intracellular membranes. May form linear arrays of subunits that propagate along a strong head-to-tail interaction called interface-I. Covalently attaches UMP to a tyrosine of VPg, which is used to prime RNA synthesis. The positive stranded RNA genome is first replicated at virus induced membranous vesicles, creating a dsRNA genomic replication form. This dsRNA is then used as template to synthesize positive stranded RNA genomes. ss(+)R
   7052..7076    -  protein_bind   attB1: mutant version of attB; recombination site for the Gateway® BP reaction BP Clonase™
   7105..7214    -  promoter       p10 promoter: baculovirus promoter for expression in insect cells
   7230..7254    -  protein_bind   lac operator: The lac repressor binds to the lac operator to inhibit transcription in E. coli. This inhibition can be relieved by adding lactose or isopropyl-β-D-thiogalactopyranoside (IPTG). lac repressor encoded by lacI
   7255..7273    -  promoter       T7 promoter: promoter for bacteriophage T7 RNA polymerase
   7342..7472    -  intron         chimeric intron (fragment): chimera between introns from chicken β-actin and rabbit β-globin
   7561..7696    -  intron         hybrid intron (fragment): hybrid between chicken β-actin (CBA) and minute virus of mice (MMV) introns (Gray et al., 2011)
   7697..7974    -  promoter       chicken β-actin promoter: No description available
   7980..8283    -  enhancer       CMV enhancer: human cytomegalovirus immediate early enhancer
   8345..8403    -  misc_recomb    baculovirus recombination region (ORF603) (fragment): contains ORF603 and part of lef2
   8466..8631    -  mobile_element Tn7L: mini-Tn7 element (left end of the Tn7 transposon) Tn7
   8794..8810    +  CDS            lacZα (fragment): LacZα fragment of β-galactosidase; lacZ fragment
>Addgene plasmid #202076 | pBVboostFGII WPRE 2A-CVB3 | addgene full sequence | sequence record 403671 | Addgene NGS Result
GG
[124 nt withheld, positions 3-126]
C
[91 nt withheld, positions 128-218]
A
[49 nt withheld, positions 220-268]
CCTTTGACGTTGGAGTCCACGTTCTT
[37 nt withheld, positions 295-331]
ACCCTATCTCGGTCTATTCTTTTGATTTATAAGGGATTTTGCCGATTTCGGCCTATTGGTTAAAAAATGA
GCTGATTTAACAAAAATTTAACGCGAATTTTAACAAAATATTAACGCTTACAATTTAGGTGGCACTTTTC
GGGGAAATGTGCGCGGAACCCCTATTTGTTTATTTTTCTAAATACATTCAAATATGTATCCGCTCATGAG
ATCTGTCAATGCCAATAGGATATCGGCGTTTTCTTTTGCGTTTTTATTTGTTAACTGTTAATTGTCCTTG
TTCAAGGATGCTGTCTTTGACAACAGATGTTTTCTTGCCTTTGATGTTCAGCAGGAAGCTAGGCGCAAAC
GTTGATTGTTTGTCTGCGTAGAATCCTCTGTTTGTCATATAGCTTGTAATCACGACATTGTTTCCTTTCG
CTTGAGGTACAGCGAAGTGTGAGTAAGTAAAGGTTACATCGTTAGGATCAAGATCCATTTTTAACACAAG
GCCAGTTTTGTTCAGCGGCTTGTATGGGCCAGTTAAAGAATTAGAAACATAACCAAGCATGTAAATATCG
TTAGACGTAATGCCGTCAATCGTCATTTTTGATCCGCGGGAGTCAGTGAACAGGTACCATTTGCCGTTCA
TTTTAAAGACGTTCGCGCGTTCAATTTCATCTGTTACTGTGTTAGATGCAATCAGCGGTTTCATCACTTT
TTTCAGTGTGTAATCATCGTTTAGCTCAATCATACCGAGAGCGCCGTTTGCTAACTCAGCCGTGCGTTTT
TTATCGCTTTGCAGAAGTTTTTGACTTTCTTGACGGAAGAATGATGTGCTTTTGCCATAGTATGCTTTGT
TAAATAAAGATTCTTCGCCTTGGTAGCCATCTTCAGTTCCAGTGTTTGCTTCAAATACTAAGTATTTGTG
GCCTTTATCTTCTACGTAGTGAGGATCTCTCAGCGTATGGTTGTCGCCTGAGCTGTAGTTGCCTTCATCG
ATGAACTGCTGTACATTTTGATACGTTTTTCCGTCACCGTCAAAGATTGATTTATAATCCTCTACACCGT
TGATGTTCAAAGAGCTGTCTGATGCTGATACGTTAACTTGTGCAGTTGTCAGTGTTTGTTTGCCGTAATG
TTTACCGGAGAAATCAGTGTAGAATAAACGGATTTTTCCGTCAGATGTAAATGTGGCTGAACCTGACCAT
TCTTGTGTTTGGTCTTTTAGGATAGAATCATTTGCATCGAATTTGTCGCTGTCTTTAAAGACGCGGCCAG
CGTTTTTCCAGCTGTCAATAGAAGTTTCGCCGACTTTTTGATAGAACATGTAAATCGATGTGTCATCCGC
ATTTTTAGGATCTCCGGCTAATGCAAAGACGATGTGGTAGCCGTGATAGTTTGCGACAGTGCCGTCAGCG
TTTTGTAATGGCCAGCTGTCCCAAACGTCCAGGCCTTTTGCAGAAGAGATATTTTTAATTGTGGACGAAT
CGAACTCAGGAACTTGATATTTTTCATTTTTTTGCTGTTCAGGGATTTGCAGCATATCATGGCGTGTAAT
ATGGGAAATGCCGTATGTTTCCTTATATGGCTTTTGGTTCGTTTCTTTCGCAAACGCTTGAGTTGCGCCT
CCTGCCAGCAGTGCGGTAGTAAAGGTTAATACTGTTGCTTGTTTTGCAAACTTTTTGATGTTCATCGTTC
ATGTCTCCTTTTTTATGTACTGTGTTAGCGGTCTGCTTCTTCCAGCCCTCCTGTTTGAAGATGGCAAGTT
AGTTACGCACAATAAAAAAAGACCTAAAATATGTAAGGGGTGACGCCAAAGTATACACTTTGCCCTTTAC
ACATTTTAGGTCTTGCCTGCTTTATCAGTAACAAACCCGCGCGATTTACTTTTCGACCTCATTCTATTAG
ACTCTCGTTTGGATTGCAACTGGTCTATTTTCCTCTTTTGTTTGATAGAAAATCATAAAGGGATTTGCAG
ACTACGGGCCTAAAGAACTAAAAAATCTATCTGTTTCTTTTCATTCTCTGTATTTTTTATAGTTTCTGTT
GCATGGGCATAAAGTTGCCTTTTTAATCACAATTCAGAAAATATCATAATATCTCATTTCACTAAATAAT
AGTGAACGGCAGGTATATGTTCATGACCAAAATCCCTTAACGTGAGTTTTCGTTCCACTGAGCGTCAGAC
CCCGTAGAAAAGATCAAAGGATCTTCTTGAGATCCTTTTTTTCTGCGCGTAATCTGCTGCTTGCAAACAA
AAAAACCACCGCTACCAGCGGTGGTTTGTTTGCCGGATCAAGAGCTACCAACTCTTTTTCCGAAGGTAAC
TGGCTTCAGCAGAGCGCAGATACCAAATACTGTTCTTCTAGTGTAGCCGTAGTTAGGCCACCACTTCAAG
AACTCTGTAGCACCGCCTACATACCTCGCTCTGCTAATCCTGTTACCAGTGGCTGCTGCCAGTGGCGATA
AGTCGTGTCTTACCGGGTTGGACTCAAGACGATAGTTACCGGATAAGGCGCAGCGGTCGGGCTGAACGGG
GGGTTCGTGCACACAGCCCAGCTTGGAGCGAACGACCTACACCGAACTGAGATACCTACAGCGTGAGCTA
TGAGAAAGCGCCACGCTTCCCGAAGGGAGAAAGGCGGACAGGTATCCGGTAAGCGGCAGGGTCGGAACAG
GAGAGCGCACGAGGGAGCTTCCAGGGGGAAACGCCTGGTATCTTTATAGTCCTGTCGGGTTTCGCCACCT
CTGACTTGAGCGTCGATTTTTGTGATGCTCGTCAGGGGGGCGGAGCCTATGGAAAAACGCCAGCAACGCG
GCCTTTTTACGGTTCCTGGCCTTTTGCTGGCCTTTTGCTCACATGTTCTTTCCTGCGTTATCCCCTGATT
CTGTGGATAACCGTATTACCGCCTTTGAGTGAGCTGATACCGCTCGCCGCAGCCGAACGACCGAGCGCAG
CGAGTCAGTGAGCGAGGAAGCGGAAGAGCGCCTGATGCGGTATTTTCTCCTTACGCATCTGTGCGGTATT
TCACACCGCATAGACCAGCCGCGTAACCTGGCAAAATCGGTTACGGTTGAGTAATAAATGGATGCCCTGC
GTAAGCGGGTGTGGGCGGACAATAAAGTCTTAAACTGAACAAAATAGATCTAAACTATGACAATAAAGTC
TTAAACTAGACAGAATAGTTGTAAACTGAAATCAGTCCAGTTATGCTGTGAAAAAGCATACTGGACTTTT
GTTATGGCTAAAGCAAACTCTTCATTTTCTGAAGTGCAAATTGCCCGTCGTATTAAAGAGGGGCGTGGCC
AAGGGCATGGTAAAGACTATATTCGCGGCGTTGTGACAATTTACCGAACAACTCCGCGGCCGGGAAGCCG
ATCTCGGCTTGAACGAATTGTTAGGTGGCGGTACTTGGGTCGATATCAAAGTGCATCACTTCTTCCCGTA
TGCCCAACTTTGTATAGAGAGCCACTGCGGGATCGTCACCGTAATCTGCTTGCACGTAGATCACATAAGC
ACCAAGCGCGTTGGCCTCATGCTTGAGGAGATTGATGAGCGCGGTGGCAATGCCCTGCCTCCGGTGCTCG
CCGGAGACTGCGAGATCATAGATATAGATCTCACTACGCGGCTGCTCAAACTTGGGCAGAACGTAAGCCG
CGAGAGCGCCAACAACCGCTTCTTGGTCGAAGGCAGCAAGCGCGATGAATGTCTTACTACGGAGCAAGTT
CCCGAGGTAATCGGAGTCCGGCTGATGTTGGGAGTAGGTGGCTACGTCTCCGAACTCACGACCGAAAAGA
TCAAGAGCAGCCCGCATGGATTTGACTTGGTCAGGGCCGAGCCTACATGTGCGAATGATGCCCATACTTG
AGCCACCTAACTTTGTTTTAGGGCGACTGCCCTGCTGCGTAACATCGTTGCTGCTGCGTAACATCGTTGC
TGCTCCATAACATCAAACATCGACCCACGGCGTAACGCGCTTGCTGCTTGGATGCCCGAGGCATAGACTG
TACAAAAAAACAGTCATAACAAGCCATGAAAACCGCCACTGCGCCGTTACCACCGCTGCGTTCGGTCAAG
GTTCTGGACCAGTTGCGTGAGCGCATACGCTACTTGCATTACAGTTTACGAACCGAACAGGCTTATGTCA
ACTGGGTTCGTGCCTTCATCCGTTTCCACGGTGTGCGTCACCCGGCAACCTTGGGCAGCAGCGAAGTCGA
GGCATTTCTGTCCTGGCTGGCGAACGAGCGCAAGGTTTCGGTCTCCACGCATCGTCAGGCATTGGCGGCC
TTGCTGTTCTTCTACGGCAAGGTGCTGTGCACGGATCTGCCCTGGCTTCAGGAGATCGGAAGACCTCGGC
CGTCGCGGCGCTTGCCGGTGGTGCTGACCCCGGATGAAGTGGTTCGCATCCTCGGTTTTCTGGAAGGCGA
GCATCGTTTGTTCGCCCAGGACTCTAGCTATAGTTCTAGTGGTTGGCTACGTATACTCCGGAATATTAAT
AGATCATGGAGATAATTAAAATGATAACCATCTCGCAAATAAATAAGTATTTTACTGTTTTCGTAACAGT
TTTGTAATAAAAAAACCTATAAATATTCCGGATTATTCATACCGTCCCACCATCGGGCGCGGATCCCGGT
CCGAAGCGCGCGGAATTCAAAGGCCTACGTCGACGAGCTCCTTAAGGCTAGCGTTTAAACGGCCGGCCCG
ATCGCCTAGGACTAGTAGCTCACTAGGCTCAAGCAGTGATCAGATCCAGACATGATAAGATACATTGATG
AGTTTGGACAAACCACAACTAGAATGCAGTGAAAAAAATGCTTTATTTGTGAAATTTGTGATGCTATTGC
TTTATTTGTAACCATTATAAGCTGCAATAAACAAGTTAACAACAACAATTGCATTCATTTTATGTTTCAG
GTTCAGGGGGAGGTGTGGGAGGTTTTTTAAAGCAAGTAAAACCTCTACAAATGTGGTATGGCTGATTATG
ATCCTCTAGTACTTCTCGACAAGCTTGGTACCGCATGCTTTCAGCAAAAAACCCCTCAAGACCCGTTTAG
AGGCCCCAAGGGGTTATGCTAGTTACATATGGGCATATGTTGCCAAACTCTAAACCAAATACTCATTCTG
ATGTTTTAAATGATTTGCCCTCCCATATGTCCTTCCGAGTGAGAGACACAAAAAATTCCAACACACTATT
GCAATGAAAATAAATTTCCTTTATTAGCCAGAAGTCAGATGCTCAAGGGGCTTCATGATGTCCCCATAAT
TTTTGGCAGAGGGAAAAAGATCGATCTCAGTGGTATTTGTGAGCCAGGGCATTGGCCACACCAGCCACCA
CCTTCTGATAGGCAGCCTGCACCTGAGGCCCGATGCGGGGAGGCGGCCCAAAGGGAGATCCGACTCGTCT
GAGGGCGAAGGCGAAGACGCGGAAGAGGCCGCAGAGCCGGCAGCAGGCCGCGGGAAGGAAGGTCCGCTGG
ATTGAGGGCCGAAGGGACGTAGCAGAAGGACGTCCCGCGCAGAATCCAGGTGGCAACACAGGCGAGCAGC
CATGGAAAGGACGTCAGCTTCCCCGACAACACCACGGAATTGTCAGTGCCCAACAGCCGAGCCCCTGTCC
AGCAGCGGGCAAGGCAGGCGGCGATGAGTTCCGCCGTGGCAATAGGGAGGGGGAAAGCGAAAGTCCCGGA
AAGGAGCTGACAGGTGGTGGCAATGCCCCAACCAGTGGGGGTTGCGTCAGCAAACACAGTGCACACCACG
CCACGTTGCCTGACAACGGGCCACAACTCCTCATAAAGAGACAGCAACCAGGATTTATACAAGGAGGAGA
AAATGAAAGCCATACGGGAAGCAATAGCATGATACAAAGGCATTAAAGCAGCGTATCCACATAGCGTAAA
AGGAGCAACATAGTTAAGAATACCAGTCAATCTTTCACAAATTTTGTAATCCAGAGGTTGATTATCGGAA
TTCCCTCGAGGTCGACGGTATCGCGATAAGCTTGATATCGAATTCGAAGCTTGAGCTCGACTAGCTAGCT
AGCTACTAGCCTGAGGTTAATCACTTAGTGATGGTGATGGTGATGGTGGTGCTCGAGATCCTCGGGGTCT
TCCGGGGCGAGTTCTGGCTGGCTTGCACGTGTATACAGCTGTGCGGCCGCAAGCTTCGAACCGGTACCGT
CGACCTGCAGGCGCGCCGAGATCTGAGAATTCGGATCGATATCACCACTTTGTACAAGAAAGCTGGGTCT
ATTAATGGTGGTGATGATGGTGCTGTTCCATTGCATCATCTTCCAGCCACAGGAGATCACGGATGTCTGC
AAAGCCGACCACGCCTTCACCCCCCATGGTCACAATGCCAATGACACCATGCTCACACCTTAGGATACCG
CCACAGTCACCTGGTTCGGAAAATCCAGCTGCTAAAAGCACATGGGATTGGTATCTCCTGGGGTAGTATT
CACTCTCTTGGACCTCTACTAGACCTGGTCCTTCAAACGAAATTGGGTAGTGCTTGTTTTTGGACGCACA
AAAGTACACTCCCGTTGTGCACTGACATCTGGCTATAATATCACATCCATGTGCTGTGGTCGTGCTCACT
AAGAGGTCTCTGTTGTAACTTTCCCACACACAGTTTTGCCAGTCAGCACTGGTAGCTAGATGTCTATTTA
CCACCCTGTAGTTCCCCACATACACTGCCCCTGATTGTTGTCCAAATGCGCCCATGGTTCTATCTCCTTC
AGCCTGCTTTTTTGTACAAACTTGTGATATCGGATCCGTGGTATATCTCCTTTGATTGTAAATAAAATGT
AATTTACAGTATAGTATTTTAATTAATATACAAATGATTTGATAATAATTCTTATTTAACTATAATATAT
TGTGTTGGGTTGAATTAAAGGTCCCGGATTAACTCCGGGGAATTGTTATCCGCTCACAATTCCCCTATAG
TGAGTCGTATTAATTTCGGTCCGATCCAATTCTTTGCCAAAATGATGAGACAGCACAATAACCAGCACGT
TGCCCAGGAGCTGTAGGAAAAAGAAGAAGGCATGAACATGGTTAGCAGAGGCTCTAGAGCCGCCGGTCAC
ACGCCAGAAGCCGAACCCCGCCCTGCCCCGTCCCCCCCGAAGGCAGCCGTCCCCCCGCGGACAGCCCCGA
GCCGCTCCCCCCGCACAAAGGGCCCTCCCGGAGCCCCTCAAGGCTTTCACGCAGCCACAGAAAAGAAACA
AGCCGTCATTAAACCAAGCGCTAATTACAGCCCGAAGGAGAAGGGCCGTCCCGCCCGCTCACCTGTGGGA
GTAACGCGGTCAGTCAGAGCCGGGGCGGGCGGCGCGAGGCGGCGGCGGAGCGGGGCACGGGGCGAAGGCA
GCGCGCAGCGACTCCCGCCCGCCGCGCGCTTCGCTTTTTATAGGGCCGCCGCCGCCGCCGCCTCGCCATA
AAAGGAAACTTTCGGAGCGCGCCGCTCTGATTGGCTGCCGCCGCACCTCTCCGCCTCGCCCCGCCCCSCC
CCYCGCNCCCGCCCCGCCCCGCCNTGGCGCGCCCCCCCCCCCCCCCCGCCCCCATCGCTGCACAAAATAA
TTAAAAAATAAATAAATACAAAATTGGGGGTGGGGAGGGGGGGGAGATGGGGAGAGTGAAGCAGAACGTG
GGGCTCACCTCGACCATGCATGGTAATAGCGATGACTAATACGTAGATGTACTGCCAAGTAGGAAAGTCC
CATAAGGTCATGTACTGGGCATAATGCCAGGCGGGCCATTTACCGTCATTGACGTCAATAGGGGGCGTAC
TTGGCATATGATACACTTGATGTACTGCCAAGTGGGCAGTTTACCGTAAATACTCCACCCATTGACGTCA
ATGGAAAGTCCCTATTGGCGTTACTATGGGAACATACGTCATTATTGACGTCAATGGGCGGGGGTCGTTG
GGCGGTCAGCCAGGCGGGCCATTTACCGTAAGTTATGTAACGCGGAACTCCATATATGGGCTATGAACTA
ATGACCCCGTAATTGATTACTATTAATAACTAGAGCAACTATATATTGATAGACATTTCCAGTTTGTGAT
ATTAGTTTGTGCGTCTCATTACGGCCGGGCATGCCTCGAGACTGCAGGCTCTAGATTCGAAAGCGGCCGC
GACTAGGAGATCCGAACCAGATAAGTGAAATCTAGTTCCAAACTATTTTGTCATTTTTAATTTTCGTATT
AGCTTACGACGCTACACCCAGTTCCCATCTATTTTGTCACTCTTCCCTAAATAATCCTTAAAAACTCCAT
TTCCACCCCTCCCAGTTCCCAACTATTTTGTCCGCCCACAGCGGGGCATTTTTCTTCCTGTTATGTTTTT
AATCAAACATCCTGCCAACTCCATGTGACAAACCGTCATCTTCGGCTACTTTTTCTCTGTCACAGAATGA
AAATTTTTCTGTCATCTCTTCGTTATTAATGTTTGTAATTGACTGAATATCAACGCTTATTTGCAGCCTG
AATGGCGAATG
